>Addgene plasmid #103723 | LSB-hsa-miR-7-5p | depositor full sequence | sequence record 196494 | Full Sequence
AATTGAGGGGATAACGCAGGAAAGAACATGTGAGCAAAAGGCCAGCAAAAGGCCAGGAACCGTAAAAAGG
CCGCGTTGCTGGCGTTTTTCCATAGGCTCCGCCCCCCTGACGAGCATCACAAAAATCGACGCTCAAGTCA
GAGGTGGCGAAACCCGACAGGACTATAAAGATACCAGGCGTTTCCCCCTGGAAGCTCCCTCGTGCGCTCT
CCTGTTCCGACCCTGCCGCTTACCGGATACCTGTCCGCCTTTCTCCCTTCGGGAAGCGTGGCGCTTTCTC
ATAGCTCACGCTGTAGGTATCTCAGTTCGGTGTAGGTCGTTCGCTCCAAGCTGGGCTGTGTGCACGAACC
CCCCGTTCAGCCCGACCGCTGCGCCTTATCCGGTAACTATCGTCTTGAGTCCAACCCGGTAAGACACGAC
TTATCGCCACTGGCAGCAGCCACTGGTAACAGGATTAGCAGAGCGAGGTATGTAGGCGGTGCTACAGAGT
TCTTGAAGTGGTGGCCTAACTACGGCTACACTAGAAGAACAGTATTTGGTATCTGCGCTCTGCTGAAGCC
AGTTACCTTCGGAAAAAGAGTTGGTAGCTCTTGATCCGGCAAACAAACCACCGCTGGTAGCGGTGGTTTT
TTTGTTTGCAAGCAGCAGATTACGCGCAGAAAAAAAGGATCTCAAGAAGATCCTTTGATCTTTTCTACGG
GGTCTGACGCTCAGTGGAACGAAAACTCACGTTAAGGGATTTTGGTCATGAGATTATCAAAAAGGATCTT
CACCTAGATCCTTTTAAATTAAAAATGAAGTTTTAAATCAATCTAAAGTATATATGAGTAAACTTGGTCT
GACAGTTACCAATGCTTAATCAGTGAGGCACCTATCTCAGCGATCTGTCTATTTCGTTCATCCATAGTTG
CCTGACTCCCCGTCGTGTAGATAACTACGATACGGGAGGGCTTACCATCTGGCCCCAGTGCTGCAATGAT
ACCGCGAGAACCACGCTCACCGGCTCCAGATTTATCAGCAATAAACCAGCCAGCCGGAAGGGCCGAGCGC
AGAAGTGGTCCTGCAACTTTATCCGCCTCCATCCAGTCTATTAATTGTTGCCGGGAAGCTAGAGTAAGTA
GTTCGCCAGTTAATAGTTTGCGCAACGTTGTTGCCATTGCTACAGGCATCGTGGTGTCACGCTCGTCGTT
TGGTATGGCTTCATTCAGCTCCGGTTCCCAACGATCAAGGCGAGTTACATGATCCCCCATGTTGTGCAAA
AAAGCGGTTAGCTCCTTCGGTCCTCCGATCGTTGTCAGAAGTAAGTTGGCCGCAGTGTTATCACTCATGG
TTATGGCAGCACTGCATAATTCTCTTACTGTCATGCCATCCGTAAGATGCTTTTCTGTGACTGGTGAGTA
CTCAACCAAGTCATTCTGAGAATAGTGTATGCGGCGACCGAGTTGCTCTTGCCCGGCGTCAATACGGGAT
AATACCGCGCCACATAGCAGAACTTTAAAAGTGCTCATCATTGGAAAACGTTCTTCGGGGCGAAAACTCT
CAAGGATCTTACCGCTGTTGAGATCCAGTTCGATGTAACCCACTCGTGCACCCAACTGATCTTCAGCATC
TTTTACTTTCACCAGCGTTTCTGGGTGAGCAAAAACAGGAAGGCAAAATGCCGCAAAAAAGGGAATAAGG
GCGACACGGAAATGTTGAATACTCATACTCTTCCTTTTTCAATATTATTGAAGCATTTATCAGGGTTATT
GTCTCATGAGCGGATACATATTTGAATGTAGCTCCGAATTTCTCGAGGGCTTGTCGACGACGGCGGTCTC
CGTCGTCAGGATCATGAATTCGACCCGCCTGCCACCATGACCGAGTACAAGCCCACGGTGCGCCTCGCCA
CCCGCGACGACGTCCCCCGGGCCGTACGCACCCTCGCCGCCGCGTTCGCCGACTACCCCGCCACGCGCCA
CACCGTCGACCCGGACCGCCACATCGAGCGGGTCACCGAGCTGCAAGAACTCTTCCTCACGCGCGTCGGG
CTCGACATCGGCAAGGTGTGGGTCGCGGACGACGGCGCCGCGGTGGCGGTCTGGACCACGCCGGAGAGCG
TCGAAGCGGGGGCGGTGTTCGCCGAGATCGGCCCGCGCATGGCCGAGTTGAGCGGTTCCCGGCTGGCCGC
GCAGCAACAGATGGAAGGCCTCCTGGCGCCGCACCGGCCCAAGGAGCCCGCGTGGTTCCTGGCCACCGTC
GGCGTCTCGCCCGACCACCAGGGCAAGGGTCTGGGCAGCGCCGTCGTGCTCCCCGGAGTGGAGGCGGCCG
AGCGCGCCGGGGTGCCCGCCTTCCTGGAGACATCCGCGCCCCGCAACCTCCCCTTCTACGAGCGGCTCGG
CTTCACCGTCACCGCCGACGTCGAGGTGCCCGAAGGACCGCGCACCTGGTGCATGACCCGCAAGCCCGGT
GCCTGATACGCGTGAATTCACTCCTCAGGTGCAGGCTGCCTATCAGAAGGTGGTGGCTGGTGTGGCCAAT
GCCCTGGCTCACAAATACCACTGAGATCTTTTTCCCTCTGCCAAAAATTATGGGGACATCATGAAGCCCC
TTGAGCATCTGACTTCTGGCTAATAAAGGAAATTTATTTTCATTGCAATAGTGTGTTGGAATTTTTTGTG
TCTCTCACTCGGAAGGACATATGGGAGGGCAAATCATTTAAAACATCAGAATGAGTATTTGGTTTAGAGT
TTGGCAACATATGCCCATATGCTGGCTGCCATGAACAAAGGTTGGCTATAAAGAGGTCATCAGTATATGA
AACAGCCCCCTGCTGTCCATTCCTTATTCCATAGAAAAGCCTTGACTTGAGGTTAGATTTTTTTTATATT
TTGTTTTGTGTTATTTTTTTCTTTAACATCCCTAAAATTTTCCTTACATGTTTTACTAGCCAGATTTTTC
CTCCTCTCCTGACTACTCCCAGTCATAGCTGTCCCTCTTCTCTTATGGAGATCCCTCGACCTGCAGCCCA
AGCTTGAATTCTCTAGAATTACCCTGTTATCCCTATGCTTGGTTTACCGAGCTCTTATTGGTTTTCAAAC
TTCATTGACTGTGCCCAACGCGCCTGGGAGCTCACGGGGACAGCCCCCCCCCAAAGCCCCCAGGGATGTA
ATTACGTCCCTCCCCCGCTAGGGGGCAGCAGCGAGCCGCCCGGGGCTCCGCTCCGGTCCGGCGCTCCCCC
CGCATCCCCGAGCCGGCAGCGTGCGGGGACAGCCCGGGCACGGGGAAGGTGGCACGGGATCGCTTTCCTC
TGAACGCTTCTCGCTGCTCTTTGAGCCTGCAGACACCTGGGGGGATACGGGGAAAAAGCTAGGCTGAAAG
ACCGGTTCTTAGAATGACACGCGCCTGGGAGCTCACGGGGACAGCCCCCCCCCAAAGCCCCCAGGGATGT
AATTACGTCCCTCCCCCGCTAGGGGGCAGCAGCGAGCCGCCCGGGGCTCCGCTCCGGTCCGGCGCTCCCC
CCGCATCCCCGAGCCGGCAGCGTGCGGGGACAGCCCGGGCACGGGGAAGGTGGCACGGGATCGCTTTCCT
CTGAACGCTTCTCGCTGCTCTTTGAGCCTGCAGACACCTGGGGGGATACGGGGAAAAAGCTAACTTCTGA
GACGACAACTTTGTATAGAAAAGTTGGCTCCGAATTCGCCCTTGACAGCAGAGATCCAGTTTGGTTAATT
AATTGGCTCCGGTGCCCGTCAGTGGGCAGAGCGCACATCGCCCACAGTCCCCGAGAAGTTGTGGGGAGGG
GTCGGCAATTGAACCGGTGCCTAGAGAAGGTGGCGCGGGGTAAACTGGGAAAGTGATGTCGTGTACTGGC
TCCGCCTTTTTCCCGAGGGTGGGGGAGAACCGTATATAAGTGCAGTAGTCGCCGTGAACGTTCTTTTTCG
CAACGGGTTTGCCGCCAGAACACAGGTAAGTGCCGTGTGTGGTTCCCGCGGGCCTGGCCTCTTTACGGGT
TATGGCCCTTGCGTGCCTTGAATTACTTCCACCTGGCTGCAGTACGTGATTCTTGATCCCGAGCTTCGGG
TTGGAAGTGGGTGGGAGAGTTCGAGGCCTTGCGCTTAAGGAGCCCCTTCGCCTCGTGCTTGAGTTGAGGC
CTGGCCTGGGCGCTGGGGCCGCCGCGTGCGAATCTGGTGGCACCTTCGCGCCTGTCTCGCTGCTTTCGAT
AAGTCTCTAGCCATTTAAAATTTTTGATGACCTGCTGCGACGCTTTTTTTCTGGCAAGATAGTCTTGTAA
ATGCGGGCCAAGATCTGCACACTGGTATTTCGGTTTTTGGGGCCGCGGGCGGCGACGGGGCCCGTGCGTC
CCAGCGCACATGTTCGGCGAGGCGGGGCCTGCGAGCGCGGCCACCGAGAATCGGACGGGGGTAGTCTCAA
GCTGGCCGGCCTGCTCTGGTGCCTGGCCTCGCGCCGCCGTGTATCGCCCCGCCCTGGGCGGCAAGGCTGG
CCCGGTCGGCACCAGTTGCGTGAGCGGAAAGATGGCCGCTTCCCGGCCCTGCTGCAGGGAGCTCAAAATG
GAGGACGCGGCGCTCGGGAGAGCGGGCGGGTGAGTCACCCACACAAAGGAAAAGGGCCTTTCCGTCCTCA
GCCGTCGCTTCATGTGACTCCACGGAGTACCGGGCGCCGTCCAGGCACCTCGATTAGTTCTCGAGCTTTT
GGAGTACGTCGTCTTTAGGTTGGGGGGAGGGGTTTTATGCGATGGAGTTTCCCCACACTGAGTGGGTGGA
GACTGAAGTTAGGCCAGCTTGGCACTTGATGTAATTCTCCTTGGAATTTGCCCTTTTTGAGTTTGGATCT
TGGTTCATTCTCAAGCCTCAGACAGTGGTTCAAAGTTTTTTTCTTCCATTTCAGGTGTCGTGAGAAGGGC
GAATTCGACCCAAGTTTGTACAAAAAAGCAGGCTGGATCCAGGTGCCACCATGGTGAGCGAGCTGATTAA
GGAGAACATGCACATGAAGCTGTACATGGAGGGCACCGTGAACAACCACCACTTCAAGTGCACATCCGAG
GGCGAAGGCAAGCCCTACGAGGGCACCCAGACCATGAGAATCAAGGCGGTCGAGGGCGGCCCTCTCCCCT
TCGCCTTCGACATCCTGGCTACCAGCTTCATGTACGGCAGCAAAACCTTCATCAACCACACCCAGGGCAT
CCCCGACTTCTTTAAGCAGTCCTTCCCCGAGGGCTTCACATGGGAGAGAGTCACCACATACGAAGATGGG
GGCGTGCTGACCGCTACCCAGGACACCAGCCTCCAGGACGGCTGCCTCATCTACAACGTCAAGATCAGAG
GGGTGAACTTCCCATCCAACGGCCCTGTGATGCAGAAGAAAACACTCGGCTGGGAGGCCTCCACCGAGAC
ACTGTACCCCGCTGACGGCGGCCTGGAAGGCAGAGCCGACATGGCCCTGAAGCTCGTGGGCGGGGGCCAC
CTGATCTGCAACCTTAAGACCACATACAGATCCAAGAAACCCGCTAAGAACCTCAAGATGCCCGGCGTCT
ACTATGTGGACAGGAGACTGGAAAGAATCAAGGAGGCCGACAAAGAGACATACGTCGAGCAGCACGAGGT
GGCTGTGGCCAGATACTGCGACCTCCCTAGCAAACTGGGGCACAAACTTAATTGAGAATTCTACCACCCA
GCTTTCTTGTACAAAGTGGTACGTCTCAAGACCAGAGGTCTCTGCTTCTTCAACTACAACAAAATCACTA
CTCTTCCAACAACAAAATCACTACTCTTCCAACAACAAAATCACTACTCTTCCAACAACAAAATCACTAC
TCTTCCACAACCAGAAGAGACCTGTGCTTCACTCCTCAGGTGCAGGCTGCCTATCAGAAGGTGGTGGCTG
GTGTGGCCAATGCCCTGGCTCACAAATACCACTGAGATCTTTTTCCCTCTGCCAAAAATTATGGGGACAT
CATGAAGCCCCTTGAGCATCTGACTTCTGGCTAATAAAGGAAATTTATTTTCATTGCAATAGTGTGTTGG
AATTTTTTGTGTCTCTCACTCGGAAGGACATATGGGAGGGCAAATCATTTAAAACATCAGAATGAGTATT
TGGTTTAGAGTTTGGCAACATATGCCCATATGCTGGCTGCCATGAACAAAGGTTGGCTATAAAGAGGTCA
TCAGTATATGAAACAGCCCCCTGCTGTCCATTCCTTATTCCATAGAAAAGCCTTGACTTGAGGTTAGATT
TTTTTTATATTTTGTTTTGTGTTATTTTTTTCTTTAACATCCCTAAAATTTTCCTTACATGTTTTACTAG
CCAGATTTTTCCTCCTCTCCTGACTACTCCCAGTCATAGCTGTCCCTCTTCTCTTATGGAGATCCCGAGC
GGTGCGTTTTTATGCTTGTAGTATTGTATAATGTTTTTAAGATCCAAGCTTCTGACCTCTTCTCTTCCTC
CCACAGGGCCTCGAGACAATTGCATCGATGGTACCAGTGAAAGTCTGCAATGAATTCGAGTTGGCGCGCC
TGTCATTCTAAATCTCTCTTTCAGCCTAAAGCTTTTTCCCCGTATCCCCCCAGGTGTCTGCAGGCTCAAA
GAGCAGCGAGAAGCGTTCAGAGGAAAGCGATCCCGTGCCACCTTCCCCGTGCCCGGGCTGTCCCCGCACG
CTGCCGGCTCGGGGATGCGGGGGGAGCGCCGGACCGGAGCGGAGCCCCGGGCGGCTCGCTGCTGCCCCCT
AGCGGGGGAGGGACGTAATTACATCCCTGGGGGCTTTGGGAGGGGGCTGTCCCCGTGAGCTCCCAGGCGC
GCCTGTCATTCTAAATCTCTCTTTCAGCCTAAAGCTTTTTCCCCGTATCCCCCCAGGTGTCTGCAGGCTC
AAAGAGCAGCGAGAAGCGTTCAGAGGAAAGCGATCCCGTGCCACCTTCCCCGTGCCCGGGCTGTCCCCGC
ACGCTGCCGGCTCGGGGATGCGGGGGGAGCGCCGGACCGGAGCGGAGCCCCGGGCGGCTCGCTGCTGCCC
CCTAGCGGGGGAGGGACGTAATTACATCCCTGGGGGCTTTGGGGGGGGGCTGTCCCCGTGAGCTCCCAGG
CGCGCCAACTCGGTACCGTATCGATGTCGACGTTAACGCTAGTGATATCAACTTTGTATAGAAAAGTTGG
CTCCGAATTCGCCCTTGACAGCAGAGATCCAGTTTGGTTAATTAATTGGCTCCGGTGCCCGTCAGTGGGC
AGAGCGCACATCGCCCACAGTCCCCGAGAAGTTGTGGGGAGGGGTCGGCAATTGAACCGGTGCCTAGAGA
AGGTGGCGCGGGGTAAACTGGGAAAGTGATGTCGTGTACTGGCTCCGCCTTTTTCCCGAGGGTGGGGGAG
AACCGTATATAAGTGCAGTAGTCGCCGTGAACGTTCTTTTTCGCAACGGGTTTGCCGCCAGAACACAGGT
AAGTGCCGTGTGTGGTTCCCGCGGGCCTGGCCTCTTTACGGGTTATGGCCCTTGCGTGCCTTGAATTACT
TCCACCTGGCTGCAGTACGTGATTCTTGATCCCGAGCTTCGGGTTGGAAGTGGGTGGGAGAGTTCGAGGC
CTTGCGCTTAAGGAGCCCCTTCGCCTCGTGCTTGAGTTGAGGCCTGGCCTGGGCGCTGGGGCCGCCGCGT
GCGAATCTGGTGGCACCTTCGCGCCTGTCTCGCTGCTTTCGATAAGTCTCTAGCCATTTAAAATTTTTGA
TGACCTGCTGCGACGCTTTTTTTCTGGCAAGATAGTCTTGTAAATGCGGGCCAAGATCTGCACACTGGTA
TTTCGGTTTTTGGGGCCGCGGGCGGCGACGGGGCCCGTGCGTCCCAGCGCACATGTTCGGCGAGGCGGGG
CCTGCGAGCGCGGCCACCGAGAATCGGACGGGGGTAGTCTCAAGCTGGCCGGCCTGCTCTGGTGCCTGGC
CTCGCGCCGCCGTGTATCGCCCCGCCCTGGGCGGCAAGGCTGGCCCGGTCGGCACCAGTTGCGTGAGCGG
AAAGATGGCCGCTTCCCGGCCCTGCTGCAGGGAGCTCAAAATGGAGGACGCGGCGCTCGGGAGAGCGGGC
GGGTGAGTCACCCACACAAAGGAAAAGGGCCTTTCCGTCCTCAGCCGTCGCTTCATGTGACTCCACGGAG
TACCGGGCGCCGTCCAGGCACCTCGATTAGTTCTCGAGCTTTTGGAGTACGTCGTCTTTAGGTTGGGGGG
AGGGGTTTTATGCGATGGAGTTTCCCCACACTGAGTGGGTGGAGACTGAAGTTAGGCCAGCTTGGCACTT
GATGTAATTCTCCTTGGAATTTGCCCTTTTTGAGTTTGGATCTTGGTTCATTCTCAAGCCTCAGACAGTG
GTTCAAAGTTTTTTTCTTCCATTTCAGGTGTCGTGAGAAGGGCGAATTCGACCCAAGTTTGTACAAAAAA
GCAGGCTCGCCACCATGGTGAGCAAGGGCGAGGAGCTGTTCACCGGGGTGGTGCCCATCCTGGTCGAGCT
GGACGGCGACGTAAACGGCCACAAGTTCAGCGTGAGGGGCGAGGGCGAGGGCGATGCCACCAACGGCAAG
CTGACCCTGAAGTTCATCTGCACCACCGGCAAGCTGCCCGTGCCCTGGCCCACCCTCGTGACCACCCTGA
GCCACGGCGTGCAGTGCTTCGCCCGCTACCCCGACCACATGAAGCAGCACGACTTCTTCAAGTCCGCCAT
GCCCGAAGGCTACGTCCAGGAGCGCACCATCTTCTTCAAGGACGACGGCACCTACAAGACCCGCGCCGAG
GTGAAGTTCGAGGGCGACACCCTAGTGAACCGCATCGAGCTGAAGGGCGTCGACTTCAAGGAGGACGGCA
ACATCCTGGGGCACAAGCTGGAGTACAACTTCAACAGCCACAACATCTATATCATGGCCGTCAAGCAGAA
GAACGGCATCAAGGTGAACTTCAAGATCCGCCACAACGTGGAGGACGGCAGCGTGCAGCTCGCCGACCAC
TACCAGCAGAACACCCCCATCGGCGACGGCCCCGTGCTGCTGCCCGACAGCCACTACCTGAGCACCCAGT
CCGTGCTGAGCAAAGACCCCAACGAGAAGCGCGATCACATGGTCCTGCTGGAGTTCCGCACCGCCGCCGG
GATCACTCTCGGCATGGACGAGCTGTACAAGTAATACCACCCAGCTTTCTTGTACAAAGTGGTACGCGTG
AATTCACTCCTCAGGTGCAGGCTGCCTATCAGAAGGTGGTGGCTGGTGTGGCCAATGCCCTGGCTCACAA
ATACCACTGAGATCTTTTTCCCTCTGCCAAAAATTATGGGGACATCATGAAGCCCCTTGAGCATCTGACT
TCTGGCTAATAAAGGAAATTTATTTTCATTGCAATAGTGTGTTGGAATTTTTTGTGTCTCTCACTCGGAA
GGACATATGGGAGGGCAAATCATTTAAAACATCAGAATGAGTATTTGGTTTAGAGTTTGGCAACATATGC
CCATATGCTGGCTGCCATGAACAAAGGTTGGCTATAAAGAGGTCATCAGTATATGAAACAGCCCCCTGCT
GTCCATTCCTTATTCCATAGAAAAGCCTTGACTTGAGGTTAGATTTTTTTTATATTTTGTTTTGTGTTAT
TTTTTTCTTTAACATCCCTAAAATTTTCCTTACATGTTTTACTAGCCAGATTTTTCCTCCTCTCCTGACT
ACTCCCAGTCATAGCTGTCCCTCTTCTCTTATGGAGATCCCTCGACCTGCAGCCCAAGCTTGGCGTAATC
ATGGTCATAGCTGTTTCCTGTGTGAAATTGTTATCCGCTCACAATTCCACACAACATACGAGCCGGAAGC
ATAAAGTGTAAAGCCTGGGGTGCCTAATGAGTGAGCTAACTCACATTAATTGCGTTGCGCTCACTGCCCG
CTTTCCAGTCGGGAAACCTGTCGTGCCAGCGGATCGACAGTACTAAGCTTGGTCTAATACCCAATCTCTC
GTCTTATCCAGATGTTTTATACGCCTCTGGCCCGTGTCTCAAAATCTCTGATGTTACATTGCACAAGATA
AAATAATATCATCATGAACAATAAAACTGTCTGCTTACATAAACAGTAATACAAGGGGTGTTATGAGCCA
TATTCAACGGGAAACGTCGAGGCCGCGATTAAATTCCAACATGGATGCTGATTTATATGGGTATAAATGG
GCTCGCGATAATGTCGGGCAATCAGGTGCGACAATCTATCGCTTGTATGGGAAGCCCGATGCGCCAGAGT
TGTTTCTGAAACATGGCAAAGGTAGCGTTGCCAATGATGTTACAGATGAGATGGTCAGACTAAACTGGCT
GACGGAATTTATGCCTCTTCCGACCATCAAGCATTTTATCCGTACTCCTGATGATGCATGGTTACTCACC
ACTGCGATCCCCGGAAAAACAGCATTCCAGGTATTAGAAGAATATCCTGATTCAGGTGAAAATATTGTTG
ATGCGCTGGCAGTGTTCCTGCGCCGGTTGCATTCGATTCCTGTTTGTAATTGTCCTTTTAACAGCGATCG
CGTATTTCGTCTCGCTCAGGCGCAATCACGAATGAATAACGGTTTGGTTGATGCGAGTGATTTTGATGAC
GAGCGTAATGGCTGGCCTGTTGAACAAGTCTGGAAAGAAATGCATAAACTTTTGCCATTCTCACCGGATT
CAGTCGTCACTCATGGTGATTTCTCACTTGATAACCTTATTTTTGACGAGGGGAAATTAATAGGTTGTAT
TGATGTTGGACGAGTCGGAATCGCAGACCGATACCAGGATCTTGCCATCCTATGGAACTGCCTCGGTGAG
TTTTCTCCTTCATTACAGAAACGGCTTTTTCAAAAATATGGTATTGATAATCCTGATATGAATAAATTGC
AGTTTCATTTGATGCTCGATGAGTTTTTCTAATCAGAATTGGTTAATTGGTTGTAACACTGGCAGAGCAT
TACGCTGACTTGACGGGACGGCGCAAGCTCATGACCAAAATCCCTTAACGTGAGTTACGCGTCGTTCCAC
TGAGCGTCAGAGGTATCACTAGTATTACAGAGGTAAGTTATAACAGTCGCCTAACCC
Features (pLannotate 1.2.2; 28 found; start..end, strand, type, name):
     87..675     -  rep_origin     ori: high-copy-number ColE1/pMB1/pBR322/pUC origin of replication
    846..1706    -  CDS            AmpR: β-lactamase; bla; confers resistance to ampicillin, carbenicillin, and related antibiotics
   1707..1778    -  promoter       AmpR promoter: bla
   1857..2456    +  CDS            PuroR: puromycin N-acetyltransferase; pac from Streptomyces alboniger; confers resistance to puromycin
   2461..2541    +  CDS            HBB (fragment): HBB_PONPY - Experimental evidence at transcript level: Swiss-Prot protein existence level 2. Involved in oxygen transport from the lung to the various peripheral tissues. From Pongo pygmaeus (Bornean orangutan).
   2612..2667    +  polyA_signal   β-globin poly(A) signal: rabbit β-globin polyadenylation signal (Gil and Proudfoot, 1987)
   3646..3666    +  protein_bind   attB4: mutant version of attB; core recombination site for the Gateway® BP reaction BP Clonase™
   3734..3945    +  promoter       EF-1α core promoter: core promoter for human elongation factor EF-1α
   3946..4884    +  intron         EF-1α intron A: intron upstream of the start codon of human EF-1α
   4911..4931    +  protein_bind   attB1: mutant version of attB; core recombination site for the Gateway® BP reaction BP Clonase™
   4951..5646    +  CDS            mKate2: mKate2 is a basic (constitutively fluorescent) red fluorescent protein published in 2009, derived from Entacmaea quadricolor. It is reported to be a rapidly-maturing monomer with moderate acid sensitivity.
   5666..5690    -  protein_bind   attB2: mutant version of attB; recombination site for the Gateway® BP reaction BP Clonase™
   5838..5912    +  CDS            HBB (fragment): HBB_PONPY - Experimental evidence at transcript level: Swiss-Prot protein existence level 2. Involved in oxygen transport from the lung to the various peripheral tissues. From Pongo pygmaeus (Bornean orangutan).
   5983..6038    +  polyA_signal   β-globin poly(A) signal: rabbit β-globin polyadenylation signal (Gil and Proudfoot, 1987)
   6422..6447    +  misc_feature   SA: splice acceptor site
   7119..7139    +  protein_bind   attB4: mutant version of attB; core recombination site for the Gateway® BP reaction BP Clonase™
   7207..7418    +  promoter       EF-1α core promoter: core promoter for human elongation factor EF-1α
   7419..8357    +  intron         EF-1α intron A: intron upstream of the start codon of human EF-1α
   8384..8404    +  protein_bind   attB1: mutant version of attB; core recombination site for the Gateway® BP reaction BP Clonase™
   8415..9131    +  CDS            EBFP2: EBFP2 is a basic (constitutively fluorescent) blue fluorescent protein published in 2007, derived from Aequorea victoria. It is reported to be a rapidly-maturing monomer with moderate acid sensitivity.
   9139..9163    -  protein_bind   attB2: mutant version of attB; recombination site for the Gateway® BP reaction BP Clonase™
   9167..9247    +  CDS            HBB (fragment): HBB_PONPY - Experimental evidence at transcript level: Swiss-Prot protein existence level 2. Involved in oxygen transport from the lung to the various peripheral tissues. From Pongo pygmaeus (Bornean orangutan).
   9318..9373    +  polyA_signal   β-globin poly(A) signal: rabbit β-globin polyadenylation signal (Gil and Proudfoot, 1987)
   9756..9778    -  protein_bind   lac operator (fragment): The lac repressor binds to the lac operator to inhibit transcription in E. coli. This inhibition can be relieved by adding lactose or isopropyl-β-D-thiogalactopyranoside (IPTG). lac repressor encoded by lacI
   9782..9812    -  promoter       lac promoter: promoter for the E. coli lac operon
   9827..9848    -  protein_bind   CAP binding site: CAP binding activates transcription in the presence of cAMP. E. coli catabolite activator protein
   9861..9900    -  CDS            lacI (fragment): lac repressor; lacI; The lac repressor binds to the lac operator to inhibit transcription in E. coli. This inhibition can be relieved by adding lactose or isopropyl-β-D-thiogalactopyranoside (IPTG).
  10073..10882   +  CDS            KanR: aminoglycoside phosphotransferase; aph(3')-Ia; confers resistance to kanamycin in bacteria or G418 (Geneticin®) in eukaryotes
