[The description below was written by a language model from this plasmid's Addgene catalogue record and pLannotate feature annotations shown in this document.]
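Description:
LSB-hsa-miR-7-5p is a mammalian expression and synthetic biology plasmid of about 11 kb, built on the Low Sensor Backbone (LSB) and designed to report microRNA activity by two-colour fluorescence. It replicates in E. coli from a high-copy ColE1/pUC-type origin and carries both an ampicillin resistance gene (β-lactamase with its own promoter) and a kanamycin resistance gene (aph(3')-Ia), matching the dual antibiotic selection listed in the record. A puromycin N-acetyltransferase coding sequence followed by a rabbit β-globin polyadenylation signal provides selection in mammalian cells. No promoter for it is annotated in the feature table.

The payload consists of two parallel transcription units with the same architecture: a human EF-1α core promoter with intron A, a fluorescent protein coding sequence flanked by Gateway attB1 and attB2 sites (with attB4 upstream of the promoter), and a β-globin-derived 3' region with poly(A) signal. One unit expresses the red protein mKate2 and, according to the catalogue entry, carries the human miR-7-5p target in its 3' UTR. The target site is not annotated as a feature, though there is an unannotated gap between attB2 and the β-globin sequence in that unit. The other unit expresses the blue protein EBFP2 without a target and serves as an internal reference. When miR-7-5p is active in a transfected cell, mKate2 output is repressed relative to EBFP2, so the red-to-blue ratio gives a measure of miRNA activity that is normalised for plasmid dose.

The depositor notes that the repeated poly(A) elements make the plasmid inherently unstable. They also report small discrepancies from the depositor sequence, including short insertions flanking the puromycin coding region that do not affect selection.
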