Addgene plasmid #103723: LSB-hsa-miR-7-5p
Purpose: Used to sense miRNA activity using fluorescence based tools. hsa-miR-7-5p target in 3' UTR of of mKate. miRNA activity can be measured by the repression of mKate2 relative to EBFP2 fluorescent proteins . Plasmid is inherently unstable; please see Depositor Comments
Depositing lab: Ron Weiss. Depositing organization: Massachusetts Institute of Technology. Publication: A mixed antagonistic/synergistic miRNA repression model enables accurate predictions of multi-input miRNA sensor activity. Gam JJ, Babb J, Weiss R. Nat Commun. 2018 Jun 22;9(1):2430. doi: 10.1038/s41467-018-04575-0. PubMed 29934631.
Backbone
  Vector backbone: Low Sensor Backbone (LSB)
  Vector type: Mammalian Expression, Synthetic Biology
Growth in bacteria
  Bacterial resistance: Ampicillin and Kanamycin, 100 & 50 μg/mL
  Growth temperature: 30°C
  Growth strain: NEB Stable
  Copy number: High Copy
Gene/Insert
  Gene/Insert name: hsa-miR-7-5p target
  Species: H. sapiens (human)
  Promoter: EF-1a
  Cloning method: Gibson Cloning
Terms and licenses: Academic/Nonprofit Terms; Industry Terms: Not Available to Industry
Depositor comments: Please note that this plasmid is inherently unstable due to a repeating poly A element. We recommend performing a diagnostic digest on multiple colonies upon receipt. The depositors would like to note the presence of several discrepancies between the depositor sequence and physical plasmid sequence. In particular, the sequences upstream and downstream of the puromycin coding region have 10 bp insertions which do not affect the ability to perform puromycin selection. The sequences for those regions within the physical plasmids are as follows: Upstream of Puro: GAATTCGACCGCCTGTCTCAAGGTGCCACC; Downstream of Puro: GCTTTGAGACTACGCGTGAATTCACTCCTC. Please contact if you are interested in this plasmid prior to placing an order.
How to cite: LSB-hsa-miR-7-5p was a gift from Ron Weiss (Addgene plasmid # 103723 ; http://n2t.net/addgene:103723 ; RRID:Addgene_103723)
