>Addgene plasmid #103723 | LSB-hsa-miR-7-5p | depositor partial sequence | sequence record 196495 | hsa-miR-7-5p target
ACAACAAAATCACTACTCTTCCA
