>Addgene plasmid #103723 | LSB-hsa-miR-7-5p | addgene partial sequence | sequence record 243939 | mKate2-F 5'-ACCCGCTAAGAACCTCAAGA-3'
CAAGGAGGCCGACAAAGAGACATACGTCGAGCAGCACGAGGTGGCTGTGGCCAGATACTGCGACCTCCCT
AGCAAACTGGGGCACAAACTTAATTGAGAATTCTACCACCCAGCTTTCTTGTACAAAGTGGTACGTCTCA
AGACCAGAGGTCTCTGCTTCTTCAACTACAACAAAATCACTACTCTTCCAACAACAAAATCACTACTCTT
CCAACAACAAAATCACTACTCTTCCAACAACAAAATCACTACTCTTCCACAACCAGAAGAGACCTGTGCT
TCACTCCTCAGGTGCAGGCTGCCTATCAGAAGGTGGTGGCTGGTGTGGCCAATGCCCTGGCTCACAAATA
CCACTGAGATCTTTTTCCCTCTGCCAAAAATTATGGGGACATCATGAAGCCCCTTGAGCATCTGACTTCT
GGCTAATAAAGGAAATTTATTTTCATTGCAATAGTGTGTTGGAATTTTTTGTGTCTCTCACTCGGAAGGA
CATATGGGAGGGCAAATCATTTAAAACATCAGAATGAGTATTTGGTTTAGAGTTTGGCAACATATGCCCA
TATGCTGGCTGCCATGAACAA
